Addgene plasmid #216990: pET26b(modified)-G-Sm
Purpose: Expression of GvpG-Linker-Small BiT
Depositing lab: George Lu. Depositing organization: Rice University. Publication: Elucidating the assembly of gas vesicles by systematic protein-protein interaction analysis. Iburg M, Anderson AP, Wong VT, Anton ED, He A, Lu GJ. EMBO J. 2024 Oct;43(19):4156-4172. doi: 10.1038/s44318-024-00178-2. Epub 2024 Sep 3. PubMed 39227754.
Backbone
  Vector backbone: pET26b
  Vector type: Bacterial Expression
Growth in bacteria
  Bacterial resistance: Kanamycin, 50 μg/mL
  Growth temperature: 30°C
  Growth strain: DH5alpha
  Copy number: Low Copy
Gene/Insert
  Gene/Insert name: GvpG-Linker-Small BiT
  Species: Synthetic; Priestia megaterium
  Tag / fusion protein: Split Nanoluciferase SmallBiT (C terminal on insert)
  Cloning method: Gibson Cloning
Terms and licenses: Academic/Nonprofit Terms; Industry Terms: Not Available to Industry
Depositor comments: Please visit https://www.biorxiv.org/content/10.1101/2023.07.23.550228v1 for bioRxiv preprint.
How to cite: pET26b(modified)-G-Sm was a gift from George Lu (Addgene plasmid # 216990 ; http://n2t.net/addgene:216990 ; RRID:Addgene_216990)
