[The description below was written by a language model from this plasmid's Addgene catalogue record and pLannotate feature annotations shown in this document.]
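Description:
pET26b(modified)-G-Sm is a bacterial expression plasmid built on a modified pET26b backbone for producing the gas vesicle protein GvpG from Priestia megaterium fused through a synthetic linker to a C-terminal SmallBiT, the short peptide half of split NanoLuc luciferase. The fusion was assembled by Gibson cloning. Expression follows the standard pET arrangement: a T7 promoter immediately followed by a lac operator, the strong T7 gene 10 ribosome binding site, and a downstream T7 terminator. A plasmid-borne lacI gene under its own promoter supplies the repressor, so transcription depends on a host that provides T7 RNA polymerase and is induced with IPTG. The GvpG-linker-SmallBiT coding region itself is not annotated in the feature table, but it presumably occupies the unannotated interval between the RBS and the terminator. The short "SET1" fragment called just before the terminator is probably a residual or incidental match rather than a functional tag.

Selection is by kanamycin resistance (aph(3')-Ia). The "modified" backbone appears to refer in part to the replication region: the annotation shows a p15A origin, with an adjacent RSF ori fragment, alongside the pBR322-derived bom and rop elements. This is consistent with the low copy number listed, and p15A is compatible with ColE1-type plasmids, which allows co-maintenance with a partner construct. An f1 origin and tetracycline-resistance gene fragments are backbone remnants.

The plasmid serves as one half of a split-luciferase complementation assay. When GvpG-SmallBiT is co-expressed with a LargeBiT-tagged partner, luminescence reports interaction, an approach used to map protein-protein contacts systematically among gas vesicle assembly proteins.
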