Features (pLannotate 1.2.2; 18 found; start..end, strand, type, name):
     13..441     +  rep_origin     f1 ori (sequence partly withheld): f1 bacteriophage origin of replication; arrow indicates direction of (+) strand synthesis
    494..551     +  promoter       AmpR promoter (fragment): bla
    560..1375    -  CDS            KanR: aminoglycoside phosphotransferase; aph(3')-Ia; confers resistance to kanamycin in bacteria or G418 (Geneticin®) in eukaryotes
   1497..2042    +  rep_origin     p15A ori: Plasmids containing the medium-copy-number p15A origin of replication can be propagated in E. coli cells that contain a second plasmid with the ColE1 origin.
   2102..2235    +  rep_origin     RSF ori (fragment): Plasmids containing the RSF 1030 origin of replication can be propagated in E. coli cells that contain additional plasmids with compatible origins.
   2240..2379    -  misc_feature   bom: basis of mobility region from pBR322
   2481..2672    -  CDS            rop: Rop protein, which maintains plasmids at low copy number; rop
   2689..3069    +  CDS            YPB1_ECOLX: Protein predicted: Swiss-Prot protein existence level 4. From Escherichia coli.
   3141..3432    -  CDS            TcR (fragment): tetracycline efflux protein; tet; confers resistance to tetracycline
   3447..3468    -  protein_bind   CAP binding site: CAP binding activates transcription in the presence of cAMP. E. coli catabolite activator protein
   3481..4563    -  CDS            lacI: lac repressor; lacI; The lac repressor binds to the lac operator to inhibit transcription in E. coli. This inhibition can be relieved by adding lactose or isopropyl-β-D-thiogalactopyranoside (IPTG).
   4564..4641    -  promoter       lacI promoter: lacI
   4649..4928    -  CDS            TcR (fragment): tetracycline efflux protein; tet; confers resistance to tetracycline
   4950..4968    +  promoter       T7 promoter: promoter for bacteriophage T7 RNA polymerase
   4969..4993    +  protein_bind   lac operator: The lac repressor binds to the lac operator to inhibit transcription in E. coli. This inhibition can be relieved by adding lactose or isopropyl-β-D-thiogalactopyranoside (IPTG). lac repressor encoded by lacI
   5008..5030    +  RBS            RBS: efficient ribosome binding site from bacteriophage T7 gene 10 (Olins and Rangwala, 1989)
   5430..5479    +  CDS            SET1 (fragment): solubility-enhancement tag derived from T7 phage gene 10B
   5487..5534    +  terminator     T7 terminator: transcription terminator for bacteriophage T7 RNA polymerase
>Addgene plasmid #216990 | pET26b(modified)-G-Sm | addgene full sequence | sequence record 445889 | Addgene NGS Result
TTGGCGAATGGG
[124 nt withheld, positions 13-136]
C
[91 nt withheld, positions 138-228]
A
[49 nt withheld, positions 230-278]
CCTTTGACGTTGGAGTCCACGTTCTTT
[37 nt withheld, positions 306-342]
ACCCTATCTCGGTCTATTCTTTTGATTTATAAGGGATTTTGCCGATTTCGGCCTATTGGTTAAAAAATGA
GCTGATTTAACAAAAATTTAACGCGAATTTTAACAAAATATTAACGCTTACAATTTAGGTGGCACTTTTC
GGGGAAATGTGCGCGGAACCCCTATTTGTTTATTTTTCTAAATACATTCAAATATGTATCCGCTCATGAA
TTAATTCTTAGAAAAACTCATCGAGCATCAAATGAAACTGCAATTTATTCATATCAGGATTATCAATACC
ATATTTTTGAAAAAGCCGTTTCTGTAATGAAGGAGAAAACTCACCGAGGCAGTTCCATAGGATGGCAAGA
TCCTGGTATCGGTCTGCGATTCCGACTCGTCCAACATCAATACAACCTATTAATTTCCCCTCGTCAAAAA
TAAGGTTATCAAGTGAGAAATCACCATGAGTGACGACTGAATCCGGTGAGAATGGCAAAAGTTTATGCAT
TTCTTTCCAGACTTGTTCAACAGGCCAGCCATTACGCTCGTCATCAAAATCACTCGCATCAACCAAACCG
TTATTCATTCGTGATTGCGCCTGAGCGAGACGAAATACGCGATCGCTGTTAAAAGGACAATTACAAACAG
GAATCGAATGCAACCGGCGCAGGAACACTGCCAGCGCATCAACAATATTTTCACCTGAATCAGGATATTC
TTCTAATACCTGGAATGCTGTTTTCCCGGGGATCGCAGTGGTGAGTAACCATGCATCATCAGGAGTACGG
ATAAAATGCTTGATGGTCGGAAGAGGCATAAATTCCGTCAGCCAGTTTAGTCTGACCATCTCATCTGTAA
CATCATTGGCAACGCTACCTTTGCCATGTTTCAGAAACAACTCTGGCGCATCGGGCTTCCCATACAATCG
ATAGATTGTCGCACCTGATTGCCCGACATTATCGCGAGCCCATTTATACCCATATAAATCAGCATCCATG
TTGGAATTTAATCGCGGCCTAGAGCAAGACGTTTCCCGTTGAATATGGCTCATAACACCCCTTGTATTAC
TGTTTATGTAAGCAGACAGTTTTATTGTTCATGACCAAAATCCCTTAACGTGAGTTTTCGTTCCACTGAG
CGTCAGACCCCGTAGAAAAGATCAAAGGATCTTCTTGAGATCGTTTTGGTCTGCGCGTAATCTCTTGCTC
TGAAAACGAAAAAACCGCCTTGCAGGGCGGTTTTTCGAAGGTTCTCTGAACTACCAACTCTTTGAACCGA
GGTAACTGGCTTGGAGGAGCGCAGTCACCAAAACTTGTCCTTTCAGTTTAGCCTTAACCGGCGCATGACT
TCAAGACTAACTCCTCTAAATCAATTACCAGTGGCTGCTGCCAGTGGTGCTTTTGCATGTCTTTCCGGGT
TGGACTCAAGACGATAGTTACCGGATAAGGCGCAGCGGTCGGACTGAACGGGGGGTTCGTGCATACAGTC
CAGCTTGGAGCGAACTGCCTACCCGGAACTGAGTGTCAGGCGTGGAATGAGACAAACGCGGCCATAACAG
CGGAATGACACCGGTAAACCGAAAGGCAGGAACAGGAGAGCGCACGAGGGAGCCGCCAGGGGGAAACGCC
TGGTATCTTTATAGTCCTGTCGGGTTTCGCCACCACTGATTTGAGCGTCAGATTTCGTGATGCTTGTCAG
GGGGGCGGAGCCTATGGAAAAACGTATGGAAAAACGCCAGCAACGCGGCCTTTTTACGGTTCCTGGCCTT
TTGCTGGCCTTTTGCTCACATGTTCTTTCCTGCGTTATCCCCTGATTCTGTGGATAACCGTATTACCGCC
TTTGAGTGAGCTGATACCGCTCGCCGCAGCCGAACGACCGAGCGCAGCGAGTCAGTGAGCGAGGAAGCGG
AAGAGCGCCTGATGCGGTATTTTCTCCTTACGCATCTGTGCGGTATTTCACACCGCAATGGTGCACTCTC
AGTACAATCTGCTCTGATGCCGCATAGTTAAGCCAGTATACACTCCGCTATCGCTACGTGACTGGGTCAT
GGCTGCGCCCCGACACCCGCCAACACCCGCTGACGCGCCCTGACGGGCTTGTCTGCTCCCGGCATCCGCT
TACAGACAAGCTGTGACCGTCTCCGGGAGCTGCATGTGTCAGAGGTTTTCACCGTCATCACCGAAACGCG
CGAGGCAGCTGCGGTAAAGCTCATCAGCGTGGTCGTGAAGCGATTCACAGATGTCTGCCTGTTCATCCGC
GTCCAGCTCGTTGAGTTTCTCCAGAAGCGTTAATGTCTGGCTTCTGATAAAGCGGGCCATGTTAAGGGCG
GTTTTTTCCTGTTTGGTCACTGATGCCTCCGTGTAAGGGGGATTTCTGTTCATGGGGGTAATGATACCGA
TGAAACGAGAGAGGATGCTCACGATACGGGTTACTGATGATGAACATGCCCGGTTACTGGAACGTTGTGA
GGGTAAACAACTGGCGGTATGGATGCGGCGGGACCAGAGAAAAATCACTCAGGGTCAATGCCAGCGCTTC
GTTAATACAGATGTAGGTGTTCCACAGGGTAGCCAGCAGCATCCTGCGATGCAGATCCGGAACATAATGG
TGCAGGGCGCTGACTTCCGCGTTTCCAGACTTTACGAAACACGGAAACCGAAGACCATTCATGTTGTTGC
TCAGGTCGCAGACGTTTTGCAGCAGCAGTCGCTTCACGTTCGCTCGCGTATCGGTGATTCATTCTGCTAA
CCAGTAAGGCAACCCCGCCAGCCTAGCCGGGTCCTCAACGACAGGAGCACGATCATGCGCACCCGTGGGG
CCGCCATGCCGGCGATAATGGCCTGCTTCTCGCCGAAACGTTTGGTGGCGGGACCAGTGACGAAGGCTTG
AGCGAGGGCGTGCAAGATTCCGAATACCGCAAGCGACAGGCCGATCATCGTCGCGCTCCAGCGAAAGCGG
TCCTCGCCGAAAATGACCCAGAGCGCTGCCGGCACCTGTCCTACGAGTTGCATGATAAAGAAGACAGTCA
TAAGTGCGGCGACGATAGTCATGCCCCGCGCCCACCGGAAGGAGCTGACTGGGTTGAAGGCTCTCAAGGG
CATCGGTCGAGATCCCGGTGCCTAATGAGTGAGCTAACTTACATTAATTGCGTTGCGCTCACTGCCCGCT
TTCCAGTCGGGAAACCTGTCGTGCCAGCTGCATTAATGAATCGGCCAACGCGCGGGGAGAGGCGGTTTGC
GTATTGGGCGCCAGGGTGGTTTTTCTTTTCACCAGTGAGACGGGCAACAGCTGATTGCCCTTCACCGCCT
GGCCCTGAGAGAGTTGCAGCAAGCGGTCCACGCTGGTTTGCCCCAGCAGGCGAAAATCCTGTTTGATGGT
GGTTAACGGCGGGATATAACATGAGCTGTCTTCGGTATCGTCGTATCCCACTACCGAGATATCCGCACCA
ACGCGCAGCCCGGACTCGGTAATGGCGCGCATTGCGCCCAGCGCCATCTGATCGTTGGCAACCAGCATCG
CAGTGGGAACGATGCCCTCATTCAGCATTTGCATGGTTTGTTGAAAACCGGACATGGCACTCCAGTCGCC
TTCCCGTTCCGCTATCGGCTGAATTTGATTGCGAGTGAGATATTTATGCCAGCCAGCCAGACGCAGACGC
GCCGAGACAGAACTTAATGGGCCCGCTAACAGCGCGATTTGCTGGTGACCCAATGCGACCAGATGCTCCA
CGCCCAGTCGCGTACCGTCTTCATGGGAGAAAATAATACTGTTGATGGGTGTCTGGTCAGAGACATCAAG
AAATAACGCCGGAACATTAGTGCAGGCAGCTTCCACAGCAATGGCATCCTGGTCATCCAGCGGATAGTTA
ATGATCAGCCCACTGACGCGTTGCGCGAGAAGATTGTGCACCGCCGCTTTACAGGCTTCGACGCCGCTTC
GTTCTACCATCGACACCACCACGCTGGCACCCAGTTGATCGGCGCGAGATTTAATCGCCGCGACAATTTG
CGACGGCGCGTGCAGGGCCAGACTGGAGGTGGCAACGCCAATCAGCAACGACTGTTTGCCCGCCAGTTGT
TGTGCCACGCGGTTGGGAATGTAATTCAGCTCCGCCATCGCCGCTTCCACTTTTTCCCGCGTTTTCGCAG
AAACGTGGCTGGCCTGGTTCACCACGCGGGAAACGGTCTGATAAGAGACACCGGCATACTCTGCGACATC
GTATAACGTTACTGGTTTCACATTCACCACCCTGAATTGACTCTCTTCCGGGCGCTATCATGCCATACCG
CGAAAGGTTTTGCGCCATTCGATGGTGTCCGGGATCTCGACGCTCTCCCTTATGCGACTCCTGCATTAGG
AAGCAGCCCAGTAGTAGGTTGAGGCCGTTGAGCACCGCCGCCGCAAGGAATGGTGCATGCAAGGAGATGG
CGCCCAACAGTCCCCCGGCCACGGGGCCTGCCACCATACCCACGCCGAAACAAGCGCTCATGAGCCCGAA
GTGGCGAGCCCGATCTTCCCCATCGGTGATGTCGGCGATATAGGCGCCAGCAACCGCACCTGTGGCGCCG
GTGATGCCGGCCACGATGCGTCCGGCGTAGAGGATCGAGATCTCGATCCCGCGAAATTAATACGACTCAC
TATAGGGGAATTGTGAGCGGATAACAATTCCCCTCTAGAAATAATTTTGTTTAACTTTAAGAAGGAGATA
TACATATGGTGCTTCACAAATTAGTAACCGCACCCATTAACCTTGTAGTGAAAATCGGCGAAAAAGTACA
GGAAGAAGCTGATAAACAGCTATATGACCTTCCGACGATTCAGCAAAAGCTCATTCAGCTTCAAATGATG
TTTGAGCTTGGTGAAATTCCAGAAGAAGCGTTTCAAGAAAAAGAAGATGAATTGTTAATGAGGTACGAAA
TTGCGAAACGCAGAGAAATTGAACAATGGGAAGAGCTAACACAAAAAAGAAATGAGGAATCCGTTTCTCA
AGGCAGTTCAGGTGGTGGCGGGAGCGGAGGTGGAGGCACGAGCGGTGTGACCGGCTACCGGCTGTTCGAG
GAGATTCTGTGAGGCTGTTTTGGCGGATGAGAGAAGATTGAGATCCGGCTGCTAACAAAGCCCGAAAGGA
AGCTGAGTTGGCTGCTGCCACCGCTGAGCAATAACTAGCATAACCCCTTGGGGCCTCTAAACGGGTCTTG
AGGGGTTTTTTGCTGAAAGGAGGAACTATATCCGGA
